>Addgene plasmid #245682 | pICSL62001 | addgene full sequence | sequence record 495762 | Addgene NGS Result
GTGGCTCTTCAGTGGACGAAAGGGCCTCGTGATACGCCTATTTTTATAGGTTAATGTCATGATAATAATG
GTTTCTTAGACGTCAGGTGGCACTTTTCGGGGAAATGTGCGCGGAACCCCTATTTGTTTATTTTTCTAAA
TACATTCAAATATGTATCCGCTCATGAGACAATAACCCTGATAAATGCTTCAATAATATTGAAAAAGGAA
GAGTATGCGCTCACGCAACTGGTCCAGAACCTTGACCGAACGCAGCGGTGGTAACGGCGCAGTGGCGGTT
TTCATGGCTTGTTATGACTGTTTTTTTTTGGGGTACAGTCTATGCCTCGGGCATCCAAGCAGCAAGCGCG
TTACGCCGTGGGTCGATGTTTGATGTTATGGAGCAGCAACGATGTTACGCAGCAGGGCAGTCGCCCTAAA
ACAAAGTTAAACATCATGAGGGAAGCGGTGATCGCCGAAGTATCGACTCAACTATCAGAGGTAGTTGGCG
TCATCGAGCGCCATCTCGAACCGACGTTGCTGGCCGTACATTTGTACGGCTCCGCAGTGGATGGCGGCCT
GAAGCCACACAGCGATATTGATTTGCTGGTTACGGTGACCGTAAGGCTTGATGAAACAACGCGGCGAGCT
TTGATCAACGACCTTTTGGAAACTTCGGCTTCCCCTGGAGAGAGCGAGATTCTCCGCGCTGTAGAAGTCA
CCATTGTTGTGCACGACGACATCATTCCGTGGCGTTATCCAGCTAAGCGCGAACTGCAATTTGGAGAATG
GCAGCGCAATGACATTCTTGCAGGTATCTTCGAGCCAGCCACGATCGACATTGATCTGGCTATCTTGCTG
ACAAAAGCAAGAGAACATAGCGTTGCCTTGGTAGGTCCAGCGGCGGAGGAACTCTTTGATCCGGTTCCTG
AACAGGATCTATTTGAGGCGCTAAATGAAACCTTAACGCTATGGAACTCGCCGCCCGACTGGGCTGGCGA
TGAGCGAAATGTAGTGCTTACGTTGTCCCGCATTTGGTACAGCGCAGTAACCGGCAAAATCGCGCCGAAG
GATGTCGCTGCCGACTGGGCAATGGAGCGCCTGCCGGCCCAGTATCAGCCCGTCATACTTGAAGCTAGAC
AGGCTTATCTTGGACAAGAAGAAGATCGCTTGGCCTCGCGCGCAGATCAGTTGGAAGAATTTGTCCATTA
CGTAAAAGGCGAGATCACCAAGGTAGTCGGCAAATAACTGTCAGACCAAGTTTACTCATATATACTTTAG
ATTGATTTAAAACTTCATTTTTAATTTAAAAGGATCTAGGTGAAGATCCTTTTTGATAATCTCATGACCA
AAATCCCTTAACGTGAGTTTTCGTTCCACTGAGCGTCAGACCCCGTAGAAAAGATCAAAGGATCTTCTTG
AGATCCTTTTTTTCTGCGCGTAATCTGCTGCTTGCAAACAAAAAAACCACCGCTACCAGCGGTGGTTTGT
TTGCCGGATCAAGAGCTACCAACTCTTTTTCCGAAGGTAACTGGCTTCAGCAGAGCGCAGATACCAAATA
CTGTTCTTCTAGTGTAGCCGTAGTTAGGCCACCACTTCAAGAACTCTGTAGCACCGCCTACATACCTCGC
TCTGCTAATCCTGTTACCAGTGGCTGCTGCCAGTGGCGATAAGTCGTGTCTTACCGGGTTGGACTCAAGA
CGATAGTTACCGGATAAGGCGCAGCGGTCGGGCTGAACGGGGGGTTCGTGCACACAGCCCAGCTTGGAGC
GAACGACCTACACCGAACTGAGATACCTACAGCGTGAGCTATGAGAAAGCGCCACGCTTCCCGAAGGGAG
AAAGGCGGACAGGTATCCGGTAAGCGGCAGGGTCGGAACAGGAGAGCGCACGAGGGAGCTTCCAGGGGGA
AACGCCTGGTATCTTTATAGTCCTGTCGGGTTTCGCCACCTCTGACTTGAGCGTCGATTTTTGTGATGCT
CGTCAGGGGGGCGGAGCCTATGGAAAAACGCCAGCAACGCGGCCTTTTTACGGTTCCTGGCCTTTTGCTG
GCCTTTTGCTCACATGTTCTTTCCTGCGTTATCCCCTGATTCTGTGGATAACCGTATTACCGCCTTTGAG
TGAGCTGATACCGCTCGCCGCAGCCGAACGACCGAGCGCAGCGAGTCAGTGAGCGAGGAAGCGGAAGAGC
GCCCAATACGCAAACCGCCTCTCCCCGCGCGTTGGCCGATTCATTAATCACTCTGTGGTCTCATAGAGTC
AAGCAGATCGTTCAAACATTTGGCAATAAAGTTTCTTAAGATTGAATCCTGTTGCCGGTCTTGCGATGAT
TATCATATAATTTCTGTTGAATTACGTTAAGCATGTAATAATTAACATGTAATGCATGACGTTATTTATG
AGATGGGTTTTTATGATTAGAGTCCCGCAATTATACATTTAATACGCGATAGAAAACAAAATATAGCGCG
CAAACTAGGATAAATTATCGCGCGCGGTGTCATCTATGTTACTAGATCGACGCTTGAGACCACGAA
Features (pLannotate 1.2.2; 7 found; start..end, strand, type, name):
    110..214     +  promoter       AmpR promoter: bla
    205..285     -  CDS            int (fragment): INT2_ECOLX - Protein inferred from homology: Swiss-Prot protein existence level 3. Putative integrase believed to be involved in the insertion of antibiotic resistance genes into plasmids and transposons. From Escherichia coli.
    373..429     +  CDS            GmR (fragment): gentamycin acetyltransferase; aacC1; confers resistance to gentamycin
    436..1224    +  CDS            aadA: S3AD_ECOLX - Experimental evidence at protein level: Swiss-Prot protein existence level 1. Mediates bacterial resistance to the antibiotics streptomycin and spectinomycin. From Escherichia coli.
   1398..1986    +  rep_origin     ori: high-copy-number ColE1/pMB1/pBR322/pUC origin of replication
   2169..2218    +  CDS            lacI (fragment): lac repressor; lacI; The lac repressor binds to the lac operator to inhibit transcription in E. coli. This inhibition can be relieved by adding lactose or isopropyl-β-D-thiogalactopyranoside (IPTG).
   2246..2498    +  terminator     NOS terminator: nopaline synthase terminator and poly(A) signal
