[The description below was written by a language model from this plasmid's Addgene catalogue record and pLannotate feature annotations shown in this document.]
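Description:
pICSL62001 is a Level 0 Golden Gate part plasmid from the MoClo modular cloning system, carrying the nopaline synthase (Nos) terminator from Agrobacterium tumefaciens as a standardised, reusable module. It is built on the small pICSL01054 backbone (about 2.2 kb; the full sequence is roughly 2.5 kb) and is a purely bacterial propagation vector. It replicates from a high-copy ColE1/pUC-type origin and is selected with spectinomycin through the aadA adenylyltransferase gene, which lies downstream of a bla (AmpR) promoter. The short integrase, gentamicin acetyltransferase and lacI fragments picked up by annotation appear to be non-functional remnants, the first two adjoining the resistance cassette, rather than working components.

The payload is a 267 bp insert, annotated as the NOS terminator and poly(A) signal, which provides transcription termination and polyadenylation for transgenes expressed in plant cells. Internal BsaI and BpiI recognition sites have been removed by point mutation ("domestication"), so the part is not cut internally by these Type IIS enzymes during assembly. The module is defined by the overhangs TAGA and CGCT. This "P2" terminator position has a non-standard 5′ fusion site, while CGCT is the usual MoClo overhang at the 3′ end of a transcription unit. The record does not explain which upstream part types are meant to pair with the TAGA junction.

The plasmid is used as a terminator donor in one-pot Golden Gate reactions. There it is combined with compatible promoter, coding sequence and tag modules to build Level 1 transcription units, which can then be stacked into multigene constructs for plant synthetic biology.
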