Addgene plasmid #245682: pICSL62001
Purpose: Level 0 Golden Gate part Nos (TerP2) terminator P2, TAGA - CGCT
Depositing lab: Mark Youles. Depositing organization: Sainsbury Laboratory, Norwich.
Backbone
  Vector backbone: pICSL01054
  Backbone size w/o insert (bp): 2247
  Vector type: Synthetic Biology
Growth in bacteria
  Bacterial resistance: Spectinomycin, 50 μg/mL
  Growth temperature: 37°C
  Growth strain: DH5alpha
  Copy number: High Copy
Gene/Insert
  Gene/Insert name: Nos (TerP2) terminator P2
  Species: Agrobacterium tumefaciens
  Insert size (bp): 267
  Mutation: BsaI/BpiI sites removed by point-mutation
  Cloning method: Restriction Enzyme; 5′ cloning site BsaI (destroyed during cloning); 3′ cloning site BsaI (destroyed during cloning)
  Sequencing primers: 5′ TCACATGTTCTTTCCTGCG; 3′ GTCTCATGAGCGGATACATATTTGAATG
Terms and licenses: Academic/Nonprofit Terms; Industry Terms: Not Available to Industry
Depositor comments: Level 0 terminator module used for GoldenGate assemblies using the MoClo overhang syntax
How to cite: pICSL62001 was a gift from Mark Youles (Addgene plasmid # 245682 ; http://n2t.net/addgene:245682 ; RRID:Addgene_245682)
